Addgene plasmid #13798: pCDNA3 Flag Jnk1a1
Depositing lab: Roger Davis. Depositing organization: University of Massachusetts, Worcester. Publication: JNK1: a protein kinase stimulated by UV light and Ha-Ras that binds and phosphorylates the c-Jun activation domain. Derijard B, Hibi M, Wu IH, Barrett T, Su B, Deng T, Karin M, Davis RJ. Cell. 1994 Mar 25. 76(6):1025-37. 10.1016/0092-8674(94)90380-8 PubMed 8137421.
Backbone
  Vector backbone: pCDNA3
  Backbone manufacturer: Invitrogen
  Backbone size w/o insert (bp): 5446
  Vector type: Mammalian Expression
Growth in bacteria
  Bacterial resistance: Ampicillin, 100 μg/mL
  Growth temperature: 37°C
  Growth strain: DH5alpha
  Copy number: High Copy
Gene/Insert
  Gene/Insert name: Jnk1a1 (alt name: MAPK8)
  Species: H. sapiens (human)
  Insert size (bp): 1400
  GenBank ID: NM_002750
  Entrez Gene: MAPK8 (a.k.a. JNK, JNK-46, JNK1, JNK1A2, JNK21B1/2, PRKM8, SAPK1, SAPK1c)
  Tag / fusion protein: Flag (N terminal on insert)
  Cloning method: Restriction Enzyme; 5′ cloning site Hind III (not destroyed); 3′ cloning site BamHI (not destroyed)
  Sequencing primers: 5′ T7; 3′ Sp6
Terms and licenses: Academic/Nonprofit Terms; Industry Terms: Not Available to Industry
How to cite: pCDNA3 Flag Jnk1a1 was a gift from Roger Davis (Addgene plasmid # 13798 ; http://n2t.net/addgene:13798 ; RRID:Addgene_13798)
