[The description below was written by a language model from this plasmid's Addgene catalogue record and pLannotate feature annotations shown in this document.]
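Description:
pCDNA3 Flag Jnk1a1 is a mammalian expression plasmid built on the Invitrogen pcDNA3 backbone that carries human JNK1 alpha-1 (MAPK8), a stress-activated, c-Jun N-terminal serine/threonine kinase of the MAP kinase family. The roughly 1.4 kb insert was placed between the HindIII and BamHI sites, both of which remain intact, and the sequenced plasmid totals about 6.9 kb. In bacteria it replicates from a high-copy ColE1/pUC-type origin and is selected with ampicillin through the β-lactamase gene. An f1 origin is also present, allowing single-stranded DNA production.

Expression in mammalian cells is driven by the CMV immediate-early enhancer and promoter and terminated by the bovine growth hormone polyadenylation signal. A Flag epitope is fused to the N terminus of the kinase. The annotation software labels it as a fragment of 3xFLAG, but its short length fits the single tag given in the catalogue entry. The main coding region was matched automatically to the mouse Mapk8 protein and a short downstream segment to human MAPK8. This most likely reflects the high conservation between the orthologues, since the catalogue lists the insert as human. T7 and SP6 promoters flank the insert, serving as sequencing primer sites and permitting in vitro transcription. A separate SV40 early promoter–neo–SV40 poly(A) cassette provides G418 selection for stable cell lines. Several small annotated fragments (HIV-1 LTR, ble, lac elements, lacI) appear to be backbone remnants or incidental matches rather than functional parts.

The construct suits transient or stable expression of epitope-tagged JNK1, allowing anti-Flag detection or immunoprecipitation, for example in kinase assays studying JNK activation and c-Jun phosphorylation, the subject of the associated publication.
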