Features (pLannotate 1.2.2; 24 found; start..end, strand, type, name):
    182..770     -  rep_origin     ori: high-copy-number ColE1/pMB1/pBR322/pUC origin of replication
    941..1801    -  CDS            AmpR: β-lactamase; bla; confers resistance to ampicillin, carbenicillin, and related antibiotics
   1802..1906    -  promoter       AmpR promoter: bla
   1965..2017    -  misc_feature   bom (fragment): basis of mobility region from pBR322
   2172..2551    +  enhancer       CMV enhancer: human cytomegalovirus immediate early enhancer
   2552..2755    +  promoter       CMV promoter: human cytomegalovirus (CMV) immediate early promoter
   2751..2784    +  LTR            5' LTR (truncated) (fragment): truncated 5' long terminal repeat (LTR) from HIV-1
   2800..2818    +  promoter       T7 promoter: promoter for bacteriophage T7 RNA polymerase
   2845..2868    +  CDS            3xFLAG (fragment): three tandem FLAG® epitope tags
   2870..4018    +  CDS            Mapk8: MK08_MOUSE - Also known as Jnk1, Prkm8. Experimental evidence at protein level: Swiss-Prot protein existence level 1. Serine/threonine-protein kinase involved in various processes such as cell proliferation, differentiation, migration, transformation and programmed cell death. Extracellular stimuli such as proinflammatory cytokines or physical stress stimulate the stress- activated protein kinase/c-Jun N-terminal kinase (SAP/JNK) signaling pathway. In this cascade, two dual specificity kinases MAP2K4/MKK4 and MAP2K7/MKK7 phosphorylate and activate MAPK8/JNK1. In turn, MAPK8/JNK1 phosphorylates
   4041..4151    +  CDS            MAPK8 (fragment): MK08_HUMAN - Also known as JNK1, PRKM8, SAPK1, SAPK1C. Experimental evidence at protein level: Swiss-Prot protein existence level 1. JNK1 isoforms display different binding patterns: beta-1 preferentially binds to c-Jun, whereas alpha-1, alpha-2, and beta-2 have a similar low level of binding to both c-Jun or ATF2. However, there is no correlation between binding and phosphorylation, which is achieved at about the same efficiency by all isoforms. From Homo sapiens (Human).
   4266..4295    -  misc_feature   MCS (fragment): pBluescript multiple cloning site
   4375..4393    -  promoter       SP6 promoter: promoter for bacteriophage SP6 RNA polymerase
   4419..4643    +  polyA_signal   bGH poly(A) signal: bovine growth hormone polyadenylation signal
   4647..4668    +  promoter       SV40 promoter (fragment): SV40 enhancer and early promoter
   4689..5117    +  rep_origin     f1 ori (sequence partly withheld): f1 bacteriophage origin of replication; arrow indicates direction of (+) strand synthesis
   5131..5460    +  promoter       SV40 promoter: SV40 enhancer and early promoter
   5527..6318    +  CDS            neo: KKA2_KLEPN - Also known as kan, nptII. Experimental evidence at protein level: Swiss-Prot protein existence level 1. Resistance to kanamycin, neomycin, paromomycin, ribostamycin, butirosin and gentamicin B. From Klebsiella pneumoniae.
   6342..6500    +  CDS            ble (fragment): BLE_KLEPN - Experimental evidence at protein level: Swiss-Prot protein existence level 1. Binding protein with a strong affinity to the bleomycin family of antibiotics. Binds to CL990; an antimitotic-antibiotic compound. From Klebsiella pneumoniae.
   6495..6616    +  polyA_signal   SV40 poly(A) signal: SV40 polyadenylation signal
   6689..6705    -  protein_bind   lac operator: The lac repressor binds to the lac operator to inhibit transcription in E. coli. This inhibition can be relieved by adding lactose or isopropyl-β-D-thiogalactopyranoside (IPTG). lac repressor encoded by lacI
   6713..6743    -  promoter       lac promoter: promoter for the E. coli lac operon
   6758..6779    -  protein_bind   CAP binding site: CAP binding activates transcription in the presence of cAMP. E. coli catabolite activator protein
   6792..6884    -  CDS            lacI (fragment): lac repressor; lacI; The lac repressor binds to the lac operator to inhibit transcription in E. coli. This inhibition can be relieved by adding lactose or isopropyl-β-D-thiogalactopyranoside (IPTG).
>Addgene plasmid #13798 | pCDNA3 Flag Jnk1a1 | addgene full sequence | sequence record 154537 | Addgene NGS results
CTTCCGCTTCCTCGCTCACTGACTCGCTGCGCTCGGTCGTTCGGCTGCGGCGAGCGGTATCAGCTCACTC
AAAGGCGGTAATACGGTTATCCACAGAATCAGGGGATAACGCAGGAAAGAACATGTGAGCAAAAGGCCAG
CAAAAGGCCAGGAACCGTAAAAAGGCCGCGTTGCTGGCGTTTTTCCATAGGCTCCGCCCCCCTGACGAGC
ATCACAAAAATCGACGCTCAAGTCAGAGGTGGCGAAACCCGACAGGACTATAAAGATACCAGGCGTTTCC
CCCTGGAAGCTCCCTCGTGCGCTCTCCTGTTCCGACCCTGCCGCTTACCGGATACCTGTCCGCCTTTCTC
CCTTCGGGAAGCGTGGCGCTTTCTCATAGCTCACGCTGTAGGTATCTCAGTTCGGTGTAGGTCGTTCGCT
CCAAGCTGGGCTGTGTGCACGAACCCCCCGTTCAGCCCGACCGCTGCGCCTTATCCGGTAACTATCGTCT
TGAGTCCAACCCGGTAAGACACGACTTATCGCCACTGGCAGCAGCCACTGGTAACAGGATTAGCAGAGCG
AGGTATGTAGGCGGTGCTACAGAGTTCTTGAAGTGGTGGCCTAACTACGGCTACACTAGAAGAACAGTAT
TTGGTATCTGCGCTCTGCTGAAGCCAGTTACCTTCGGAAAAAGAGTTGGTAGCTCTTGATCCGGCAAACA
AACCACCGCTGGTAGCGGTGGTTTTTTTGTTTGCAAGCAGCAGATTACGCGCAGAAAAAAAGGATCTCAA
GAAGATCCTTTGATCTTTTCTACGGGGTCTGACGCTCAGTGGAACGAAAACTCACGTTAAGGGATTTTGG
TCATGAGATTATCAAAAAGGATCTTCACCTAGATCCTTTTAAATTAAAAATGAAGTTTTAAATCAATCTA
AAGTATATATGAGTAAACTTGGTCTGACAGTTACCAATGCTTAATCAGTGAGGCACCTATCTCAGCGATC
TGTCTATTTCGTTCATCCATAGTTGCCTGACTCCCCGTCGTGTAGATAACTACGATACGGGAGGGCTTAC
CATCTGGCCCCAGTGCTGCAATGATACCGCGAGACCCACGCTCACCGGCTCCAGATTTATCAGCAATAAA
CCAGCCAGCCGGAAGGGCCGAGCGCAGAAGTGGTCCTGCAACTTTATCCGCCTCCATCCAGTCTATTAAT
TGTTGCCGGGAAGCTAGAGTAAGTAGTTCGCCAGTTAATAGTTTGCGCAACGTTGTTGCCATTGCTACAG
GCATCGTGGTGTCACGCTCGTCGTTTGGTATGGCTTCATTCAGCTCCGGTTCCCAACGATCAAGGCGAGT
TACATGATCCCCCATGTTGTGCAAAAAAGCGGTTAGCTCCTTCGGTCCTCCGATCGTTGTCAGAAGTAAG
TTGGCCGCAGTGTTATCACTCATGGTTATGGCAGCACTGCATAATTCTCTTACTGTCATGCCATCCGTAA
GATGCTTTTCTGTGACTGGTGAGTACTCAACCAAGTCATTCTGAGAATAGTGTATGCGGCGACCGAGTTG
CTCTTGCCCGGCGTCAATACGGGATAATACCGCGCCACATAGCAGAACTTTAAAAGTGCTCATCATTGGA
AAACGTTCTTCGGGGCGAAAACTCTCAAGGATCTTACCGCTGTTGAGATCCAGTTCGATGTAACCCACTC
GTGCACCCAACTGATCTTCAGCATCTTTTACTTTCACCAGCGTTTCTGGGTGAGCAAAAACAGGAAGGCA
AAATGCCGCAAAAAAGGGAATAAGGGCGACACGGAAATGTTGAATACTCATACTCTTCCTTTTTCAATAT
TATTGAAGCATTTATCAGGGTTATTGTCTCATGAGCGGATACATATTTGAATGTATTTAGAAAAATAAAC
AAATAGGGGTTCCGCGCACATTTCCCCGAAAAGTGCCACCTGACGTCGACGGATCGGGAGATCTCCCGAT
CCCCTATGGTGCACTCTCAGTACAATCTGCTCTGATGCCGCATAGTTAAGCCAGTATCTGCTCCCTGCTT
GTGTGTTGGAGGTCGCTGAGTAGTGCGCGAGCAAAATTTAAGCTACAACAAGGCAAGGCTTGACCGACAA
TTGCATGAAGAATCTGCTTAGGGTTAGGCGTTTTGCGCTGCTTCGCGATGTACGGGCCAGATATACGCGT
TGACATTGATTATTGACTAGTTATTAATAGTAATCAATTACGGGGTCATTAGTTCATAGCCCATATATGG
AGTTCCGCGTTACATAACTTACGGTAAATGGCCCGCCTGGCTGACCGCCCAACGACCCCCGCCCATTGAC
GTCAATAATGACGTATGTTCCCATAGTAACGCCAATAGGGACTTTCCATTGACGTCAATGGGTGGAGTAT
TTACGGTAAACTGCCCACTTGGCAGTACATCAAGTGTATCATATGCCAAGTACGCCCCCTATTGACGTCA
ATGACGGTAAATGGCCCGCCTGGCATTATGCCCAGTACATGACCTTATGGGACTTTCCTACTTGGCAGTA
CATCTACGTATTAGTCATCGCTATTACCATGGTGATGCGGTTTTGGCAGTACATCAATGGGCGTGGATAG
CGGTTTGACTCACGGGGATTTCCAAGTCTCCACCCCATTGACGTCAATGGGAGTTTGTTTTGGCACCAAA
ATCAACGGGACTTTCCAAAATGTCGTAACAACTCCGCCCCATTGACGCAAATGGGCGGTAGGCGTGTACG
GTGGGAGGTCTATATAAGCAGAGCTCTCTGGCTAACTAGAGAACCCACTGCTTACTGGCTTATCGAAATT
AATACGACTCACTATAGGGAGACCCAAGCTTCGGCAGCCAACATGGACTATAAGGACGATGATGACAAAA
GCAGAAGCAAGCGTGACAACAATTTTTATAGTGTAGAGATTGGAGATTCTACATTCACAGTCCTGAAACG
ATATCAGAATTTAAAACCTATAGGCTCAGGAGCTCAAGGAATAGTATGCGCAGCTTATGATGCCATTCTT
GAAAGAAATGTTGCAATCAAGAAGCTAAGCCGACCATTTCAGAATCAGACTCATGCCAAGCGGGCCTACA
GAGAGCTAGTTCTTATGAAATGTGTTAATCACAAAAATATAATTGGCCTTTTGAATGTTTTCACACCACA
GAAATCCCTAGAAGAATTTCAAGATGTTTACATAGTCATGGAGCTCATGGATGCAAATCTTTGCCAAGTG
ATTCAGATGGAGCTAGATCATGAAAGAATGTCCTACCTTCTCTATCAGATGCTGTGTGGAATCAAGCACC
TTCATTCTGCTGGAATTATTCATCGGGACTTAAAGCCCAGTAATATAGTAGTAAAATCTGATTGCACTTT
GAAGATTCTTGACTTCGGTCTGGCCAGGACTGCAGGAACGAGTTTTATGATGACGCCTTATGTAGTGACT
CGCTACTACAGAGCACCCGAGGTCATCCTTGGCATGGGCTACAAGGAAAACGTGGATTTATGGTCTGTGG
GGTGCATTATGGGAGAAATGGTTTGCCACAAAATCCTCTTTCCAGGAAGGGACTATATTGATCAGTGGAA
TAAAGTTATTGAACAGCTTGGAACACCATGTCCTGAATTCATGAAGAAACTGCAACCAACAGTAAGGACT
TACGTTGAAAACAGACCTAAATATGCTGGATATAGCTTTGAGAAACTCTTCCCTGATGTCCTTTTCCCAG
CTGACTCAGAACACAACAAACTTAAAGCCAGTCAGGCAAGGGATTTGTTATCCAAAATGCTGGTAATAGA
TGCATCTAAAAGGATCTCTGTAGATGAAGCTCTCCAACACCCGTACATCAATGTCTGGTATGATCCTTCT
GAAGCAGAAGCTCCACCACCAAAGATCCCTGACAAGCAGTTAGATGAAAGGGAACACACAATAGAAGAGT
GGAAAGAATTGATATATAAGGAAGTTATGGACTTGGAGGAGAGAACCAAGAATGGAGTTATACGGGGGCA
GCCCTCTCCTTTAGCACAGGTGCAGCAGTGATCAATGGCTCTCAGCATCATCATCATCGTCGTCTGTCAA
TGATGTGTCTTCAATGTCAACAGATCCGACTTTGGCCTCTGATACAGACAGCAGTCTAGAAGCAGCAGCT
GGGCCTCTGGGCTGCTGTAGATGACTACTTGGGCCATCGGGGGGTGGGAGGGATGGGGAGTCGGTTAGTC
ATTGATAGAACTACTTTGAAAACAATTCAGTGGTCTTATTTTTGGGTGATTTTTCAAAAAATGTAGAATT
CCTGCAGCCCGGGGGATCCACTAGTAACGGCCGCCAGTGTGCTGGAATTCTGCAGATATCCATCACACTG
GCGGCCGCTCGAGCATGCATCTAGAGGGCCCTATTCTATAGTGTCACCTAAATGCTAGAGCTCGCTGATC
AGCCTCGACTGTGCCTTCTAGTTGCCAGCCATCTGTTGTTTGCCCCTCCCCCGTGCCTTCCTTGACCCTG
GAAGGTGCCACTCCCACTGTCCTTTCCTAATAAAATGAGGAAATTGCATCGCATTGTCTGAGTAGGTGTC
ATTCTATTCTGGGGGGTGGGGTGGGGCAGGACAGCAAGGGGGAGGATTGGGAAGACAATAGCAGGCATGC
TGGGGATGCGGTGGGCTCTATGGCTTCTGAGGCGGAAAGAACCAGCTGGGGCTCTAGGGGGTATCCCC
[124 nt withheld, positions 4689-4812]
C
[91 nt withheld, positions 4814-4904]
A
[49 nt withheld, positions 4906-4954]
CCTTTGACGTTGGAGTCCACGTTCTTT
[37 nt withheld, positions 4982-5018]
ACCCTATCTCGGTCTATTCTTTTGATTTATAAGGGATTTTGCCGATTTCGGCCTATTGGTTAAAAAATGA
GCTGATTTAACAAAAATTTAACGCGAATTAATTCTGTGGAATGTGTGTCAGTTAGGGTGTGGAAAGTCCC
CAGGCTCCCCAGCAGGCAGAAGTATGCAAAGCATGCATCTCAATTAGTCAGCAACCAGGTGTGGAAAGTC
CCCAGGCTCCCCAGCAGGCAGAAGTATGCAAAGCATGCATCTCAATTAGTCAGCAACCATAGTCCCGCCC
CTAACTCCGCCCATCCCGCCCCTAACTCCGCCCAGTTCCGCCCATTCTCCGCCCCATGGCTGACTAATTT
TTTTTATTTATGCAGAGGCCGAGGCCGCCTCTGCCTCTGAGCTATTCCAGAAGTAGTGAGGAGGCTTTTT
TGGAGGCCTAGGCTTTTGCAAAAAGCTCCCGGGAGCTTGTATATCCATTTTCGGATCTGATCAAGAGACA
GGATGAGGATCGTTTCGCATGATTGAACAAGATGGATTGCACGCAGGTTCTCCGGCCGCTTGGGTGGAGA
GGCTATTCGGCTATGACTGGGCACAACAGACAATCGGCTGCTCTGATGCCGCCGTGTTCCGGCTGTCAGC
GCAGGGGCGCCCGGTTCTTTTTGTCAAGACCGACCTGTCCGGTGCCCTGAATGAACTGCAGGACGAGGCA
GCGCGGCTATCGTGGCTGGCCACGACGGGCGTTCCTTGCGCAGCTGTGCTCGACGTTGTCACTGAAGCGG
GAAGGGACTGGCTGCTATTGGGCGAAGTGCCGGGGCAGGATCTCCTGTCATCTCACCTTGCTCCTGCCGA
GAAAGTATCCATCATGGCTGATGCAATGCGGCGGCTGCATACGCTTGATCCGGCTACCTGCCCATTCGAC
CACCAAGCGAAACATCGCATCGAGCGAGCACGTACTCGGATGGAAGCCGGTCTTGTCGATCAGGATGATC
TGGACGAAGAGCATCAGGGGCTCGCGCCAGCCGAACTGTTCGCCAGGCTCAAGGCGCGCATGCCCGACGG
CGAGGATCTCGTCGTGACCCATGGCGATGCCTGCTTGCCGAATATCATGGTGGAAAATGGCCGCTTTTCT
GGATTCATCGACTGTGGCCGGCTGGGTGTGGCGGACCGCTATCAGGACATAGCGTTGGCTACCCGTGATA
TTGCTGAAGAGCTTGGCGGCGAATGGGCTGACCGCTTCCTCGTGCTTTACGGTATCGCCGCTCCCGATTC
GCAGCGCATCGCCTTCTATCGCCTTCTTGACGAGTTCTTCTGAGCGGGACTCTGGGGTTCGAAATGACCG
ACCAAGCGACGCCCAACCTGCCATCACGAGATTTCGATTCCACCGCCGCCTTCTATGAAAGGTTGGGCTT
CGGAATCGTTTTCCGGGACGCCGGCTGGATGATCCTCCAGCGCGGGGATCTCATGCTGGAGTTCTTCGCC
CACCCCAACTTGTTTATTGCAGCTTATAATGGTTACAAATAAAGCAATAGCATCACAAATTTCACAAATA
AAGCATTTTTTTCACTGCATTCTAGTTGTGGTTTGTCCAAACTCATCAATGTATCTTATCATGTCTGTAT
ACCGTCGACCTCTAGCTAGAGCTTGGCGTAATCATGGTCATAGCTGTTTCCTGTGTGAAATTGTTATCCG
CTCACAATTCCACACAACATACGAGCCGGAAGCATAAAGTGTAAAGCCTGGGGTGCCTAATGAGTGAGCT
AACTCACATTAATTGCGTTGCGCTCACTGCCCGCTTTCCAGTCGGGAAACCTGTCGTGCCAGCTGCATTA
ATGAATCGGCCAACGCGCGGGGAGAGGCGGTTTGCGTATTGGGCGCT
