>Addgene plasmid #13798 | pCDNA3 Flag Jnk1a1 | addgene partial sequence | sequence record 121149 | CMV-F 5'-CGCAAATGGGCGGTAGGCGTG-3'
ACTAGAGAACCCACTGCTTACTGGCTTATCGAAATTAATACGACTCACTATAGGGAGACCCAAGCTTCGG
CAGCCAACATGGACTATAAGGACGATGATGACAAAAGCAGAAGCAAGCGTGACAACAATTTTTATAGTGT
AGAGATTGGAGATTCTACATTCACAGTCCTGAAACGATATCAGAATTTAAAACCTATAGGCTCAGGAGCT
CAAGGAATAGTATGCGCAGCTTATGATGCCATTCTTGAAAGAAATGTTGCAATCAAGAAGCTAAGCCGAC
CATTTCAGAATCAGACTCATGCCAAGCGGGCCTACAGAGAGCTAGTTCTTATGAAATGTGTTAATCACAA
AAATATAATTGGCCTTTTGAATGTTTTCACACCACAGAAATCCCTAGAAGAATTTCAAGATGTTTACATA
GTCATGGAGCTCATGGATGCAAATCTTTGCCAAGTGATTCAGATGGAGCTAGATCATGAAAGAATGTCCT
ACCTTCTCTATCAGATGCTGTGTGGAATCAAGCACCTTCATTCTGCTGGAATTATTCATCGGGACTTAAA
GCCCAGTAATATAGTAGTAAAATCTGATTGCACTTTGAAGATTCTTGACTTCGGTCTGGCCAGGACTGCA
GGAACGAGTTTTATGATGACGCCTTATGTAGTGACTCGCTACTACAGAGCACCCGAGGTCATCCTTGGCA
TGGGCTACAAGGAAAACGTGGATTTATGGTCTGTGGGGTGCATTATGGGAGAAATGGTTTGCCACAAAAT
CCTCTTTCCAGGAAGGGACTATATTGATCAGTGGAATAAAGTTATTGAACAGCTTGGAACACCATGTCCT
GAATTCATGAAGAAACTGCAACCAACAGTAAGGACTTACGTTGAA
