>Addgene plasmid #13798 | pCDNA3 Flag Jnk1a1 | addgene partial sequence | sequence record 121150 | BGH-rev 5'-TAGAAGGCACAGTCGAGG-3'
ATAGGGCCCTCTAGATGCATGCTCGAGCGGCCGCCAGTGTGATGGATATCTGCAGAATTCCAGCACACTG
GCGGCCGTTACTAGTGGATCCCCCGGGCTGCAGGAATTCTACATTTTTTGAAAAATCACCCAAAAATAAG
ACCACTGAATTGTTTTCAAAGTAGTTCTATCAATGACTAACCGACTCCCCATCCCTCCCACCCCCCGATG
GCCCAAGTAGTCATCTACAGCAGCCCAGAGGCCCAGCTGCTGCTTCTAGACTGCTGTCTGTATCAGAGGC
CAAAGTCGGATCTGTTGACATTGAAGACACATCATTGACAGACGACGATGATGATGATGCTGAGAGCCAT
TGATCACTGCTGCACCTGTGCTAAAGGAGAGGGCTGCCCCCGTATAACTCCATTCTTGGTTCTCTCCTCC
AAGTCCATAACTTCCTTATATATCAATTCTTTCCACTCTTCTATTGTGTGTTCCCTTTCATCTAACTGCT
TGTCAGGGATCTTTGGTGGTGGAGCTTCTGCTTCAGAAGGATCATACCAGACATTGATGTACGGGTGTTG
GAGAGCTTCATCTACAGAGATCCTTTTAGATGCATCTATTACCAGCATTTTGGATAACAAATCCCTTGCC
TGACTGGCTTTAAGTTTGTTGTGTTCTGAGTCAGCTGGGAAAAGGACATCAGGGAAGAGTTTCTCAAAGC
TATATCCAGCATATTTAGGTCTGTTTTCAACGTAAGTCCTTACTGTTGGTTGCAGTTTCTTCATGAATTC
AGGACATGGTGTTCCAAGCTGTTCAATAACTTTATTCCACTGATCAATATAGTCC
